>Addgene plasmid #170819 | PET28a+_BrCas12b | addgene full sequence | sequence record 338350 | Addgene NGS Result
TAATACGACTCACTATAGGGGAATTGTGAGCGGATAACAATTCCCCTCTAGAAATAATTTTGTTTAACTT
TAAGAAGGAGATATACCATGGGCAGCAGCCATCATCATCATCATCACAGCAGCGGCCTGGTGCCGCGCGG
CAGCCATATGGCTAGCATGACTGGTGGACAGCAAATGGGTCGCGGATCCATGCCCGTAAGGTCATTTAAA
GTTAAGCTAGTGACTCGGTCTGGCGATGCGGAGCACATGCTGCAACTGCGTAGGGGGCTGTGGAAAACCC
ATGAAATCGTAAATCAGGGCATTGCGTACTACATGAACAAGTTGGCGCTGATGCGTCAAGAACCGTATGC
TGGTAAAAGCCGTGAGGTTGTTCGTTTGGAGCTGCTGCATAGCCTGCGTGCACAGCAGAAACGTAATAAC
TGGACCGGCGACGCCGGTACGGATGATGAAATTCTGAACCTGAGCCGTCGCCTGTACGAGTTGCTCGTGC
CGAGCGCGATCGGCGAGAAGGGCGATGCGCAGATGTTATCTCGCAAGTTTCTGTCGCCGCTGGTTGATCC
GAATTCTGAAGGTGGTAAAGGCACGGCGAAGTCCGGCCGTAAGCCGCGTTGGATGAAAATGCGGGAGGAG
GGTCATCCGGATTGGGAAGCTGAACGCGAGAAGGACCGCGCAAAGAAAGCAGCGGACCCGACTGCGTCTA
TTCTGAATGATTTGGAAGCGTTTGGTCTGCGTCCGCTGTTCCCGCTGTTCACCGACGAGCAAAAAGGCAT
CCAGTGGCTGCCGAAACAAAAACGTCAGTTCGTGCGTACCTTCGATCGTGATATGTTTCAGCAGGCTCTG
GAGCGTATGCTGTCCTGGGAGTCCTGGAACCGCCGTGTCGCCGAGGAATATCAGAAGCTGCAGGCTCAAC
GTGACGAGTTGTACGCAAAATATCTGGCCGATGGTGGTGCCTGGCTGGAAGCGTTACAAAGCTTTGAGAA
GCAGCGTGAAGTTGAACTGGCTGAGGAGTCTTTTGCCGCTAAATCCGAATATCTGATCACCCGACGACAA
ATTCGCGGTTGGAAACAGGTGTACGAAAAGTGGTCACAACTGCCAGAGCACGCCGCCCAAGAACAATTCT
GGCAAGTTGTAGCGGACGTACAGACGTCTCTGCCTGGTGCGTTTGGTGACCCAAAAGTTTACCAGTTTCT
GAGCCAGCCGGAGCATCACCACATCTGGCGCGGTTACCCGAACCGACTATTCCACTATTCTGATTACAAC
GGTGTTCGCAAGAAGCTGCAAAGAGCGCGTCACGATGCGACTTTTACCTTGCCGGACCCGGTTGAACACC
CGCTTTGGATCAGATTCGATGCGCGTGGTGGTAATATTCATGATTATGAGATCAGCCAGAATGGCAAGCA
ATATCAAGTTACCTTCTCCCGCCTCCTGTGGCCTGAAAATGAAACCTGGGTGGAGCGTGAAAACGTTACC
GTTGCAATCGGGGCAAGCCAGCAGCTTAAGCGTCAGATTCGGTTGGACGGCTACGCCGATAAAAAGCAGA
AGGTACGTTATCGTGACTACTCTAGCGGCATCGAGCTGACCGGTGTTCTGGGTGGTGCGAAGATCCAGTT
CGACCGTCGTCACCTGCGCAAAGCAAGTAATCGTTTAGCCGACGGTGAAACCGGCCCTGTGTACCTGAAC
GTGGTGGTCGATATCGAGCCGTTTCTGGCTATGCGCAACGGTCGTCTACAAACGCCGATTGGCCAAGTGC
TGCAAGTCAACACCAAGGACTGGCCGAAGGTGACGGGTTATAAACCGGCTGAGCTGATCAGCTGGATTCA
AAACAGCCCGCTGGCGGTGGGTACAGGCGTCAACACCATTGAGGCGGGTATGCGCGTTATGAGTGTTGAT
CTGGGTCAAAGAAGCGCAGCTGCTGTGAGCATTTTCGAGGTCATGCGCCAGAAACCGGCGGAACAGGAAA
CCAAACTCTTCTATCCGATTGCTGTGACCGGTCTGTATGCGGTGCATCGTCGTAGTTTGCTGCTGCGTCT
TCCAGGCGAGAAAATTAGCGACGAAATCGAACAGCAACGTAAAATCAGAGCCCATGCTCGTAGCTTGGTG
CGCTACCAGATCCGTCTGCTTGCGGACGTACTGCGTCTCCACACCCGTGGCACCGCGGAACAGAGACGTG
CGAAACTGGATGAATTGCTGGCTACCCTGCAAACGAAACAAGAGTTAGATCAGAAGTTATGGCAAACTGA
GTTGGAAAAGCTGTTCGACTACATTCACGAACCGGCGGAGCGCTGGCAGCAGGCGCTGGTGGCGGCGCAC
CGTACCTTGGAGCCGGTTATCGGTCAGGCAGTTCGTCATTGGCGTAAGTCCCTCCGCATTGATCGTAAGG
GCTTGGCGGGCATGAGCATGTGGAACATTGAAGAGTTGGAGGAAACCCGGAAGTTGTTGATCGCATGGAG
CAAACATTCCAGGGTCCCCGGCGAGCCGAACCGTCTGGACAAAGAAGAAACGTTTGCACCGCAGCAGCTC
CAACATATCCAAAACGTCAAAGACGACCGCTTGAAGCAGATGGCAAATCTGCTCGTGATGACCGCCTTGG
GCTACAAGTACGATGAGGCCGAGAAACAATGGAAAGAGGCGTATCCGGCGTGTCAGATGATTCTGTTCGA
AGATCTAAGCCGCTACCGCTTTGCGCTGGACCGACCGCGTCGCGAGAACAACCGGTTAATGAAATGGGCA
CACAGAAGTATCCCGCGTCTGGTTTATCTGCAAGGTGAATTGTTCGGCATCCAGGTGGGTGATGTTTATT
CGGCGTATACTAGCCGTTTCCATGCTAAAACTGGTGCGCCAGGCATTCGCTGCCACGCGCTGAAAGAAGA
AGACCTGCAACCGAACAGCTACGTGGTGAAGCAACTGATTAAAGACGGCTTTATCCGTGAGGACCAGACC
GGTTCCCTTAAGCCGGGTCAGATTGTACCGTGGTCTGGCGGTGAACTGTTCGTTACCTTAGCCGACCGTT
CCGGCAGCCGTTTGGCCGTGATCCACGCCGACATCAATGCAGCGCAGAATCTGCAAAAGAGATTCTGGCA
ACAGAACACCGAGATCTTTCGTGTGCCGTGCAAAGTGACTACGTCCGGTCTGATACCGGCATACGACAAG
ATGAAAAAGTTATTCGGCAAAGGCTATTTCGCAAAGATCAACCAGACGGACACCAGCGAAGTGTACGTTT
GGGAACACAGCGCTAAGATGAAGGGCAAAACGACCCCGGCGGACCCAGCAGAAGAAGGAGTTTTTGATGA
GTCCCTGACCGACGAGATGGAAGAGCTTGAAGACAGCCAAGAGGGTTACAAGACCCTGTTCCGTGATCCG
TCGGGCTTTTTTTGGTCGAGCGATCGCTGGCTGCCGCAGAAAGAGTTCTGGTTTTGGGTTAAACGCCGTA
TCGAGAAGAAACTGCGCGAGCAGCTCCAGCTCGAGCACCACCACCACCACCACTGAGATCCGGCTGCTAA
CAAAGCCCGAAAGGAAGCTGAGTTGGCTGCTGCCACCGCTGAGCAATAACTAGCATAACCCCTTGGGGCC
TCTAAACGGGTCTTGAGGGGTTTTTTGCTGAAAGGAGGAACTATATCCGGATTGGCGAATGGG
[124 nt withheld, positions 3634-3757]
C
[91 nt withheld, positions 3759-3849]
A
[49 nt withheld, positions 3851-3899]
CCTTTGACGTTGGAGTCCACGTTCTTT
[37 nt withheld, positions 3927-3963]
ACCCTATCTCGGTCTATTCTTTTGATTTATAAGGGATTTTGCCGATTTCGGCCTATTGGTTAAAAAATGA
GCTGATTTAACAAAAATTTAACGCGAATTTTAACAAAATATTAACGCTTACAATTTAGGTGGCACTTTTC
GGGGAAATGTGCGCGGAACCCCTATTTGTTTATTTTTCTAAATACATTCAAATATGTATCCGCTCATGAA
TTAATTCTTAGAAAAACTCATCGAGCATCAAATGAAACTGCAATTTATTCATATCAGGATTATCAATACC
ATATTTTTGAAAAAGCCGTTTCTGTAATGAAGGAGAAAACTCACCGAGGCAGTTCCATAGGATGGCAAGA
TCCTGGTATCGGTCTGCGATTCCGACTCGTCCAACATCAATACAACCTATTAATTTCCCCTCGTCAAAAA
TAAGGTTATCAAGTGAGAAATCACCATGAGTGACGACTGAATCCGGTGAGAATGGCAAAAGTTTATGCAT
TTCTTTCCAGACTTGTTCAACAGGCCAGCCATTACGCTCGTCATCAAAATCACTCGCATCAACCAAACCG
TTATTCATTCGTGATTGCGCCTGAGCGAGACGAAATACGCGATCGCTGTTAAAAGGACAATTACAAACAG
GAATCGAATGCAACCGGCGCAGGAACACTGCCAGCGCATCAACAATATTTTCACCTGAATCAGGATATTC
TTCTAATACCTGGAATGCTGTTTTCCCGGGGATCGCAGTGGTGAGTAACCATGCATCATCAGGAGTACGG
ATAAAATGCTTGATGGTCGGAAGAGGCATAAATTCCGTCAGCCAGTTTAGTCTGACCATCTCATCTGTAA
CATCATTGGCAACGCTACCTTTGCCATGTTTCAGAAACAACTCTGGCGCATCGGGCTTCCCATACAATCG
ATAGATTGTCGCACCTGATTGCCCGACATTATCGCGAGCCCATTTATACCCATATAAATCAGCATCCATG
TTGGAATTTAATCGCGGCCTAGAGCAAGACGTTTCCCGTTGAATATGGCTCATAACACCCCTTGTATTAC
TGTTTATGTAAGCAGACAGTTTTATTGTTCATGACCAAAATCCCTTAACGTGAGTTTTCGTTCCACTGAG
CGTCAGACCCCGTAGAAAAGATCAAAGGATCTTCTTGAGATCCTTTTTTTCTGCGCGTAATCTGCTGCTT
GCAAACAAAAAAACCACCGCTACCAGCGGTGGTTTGTTTGCCGGATCAAGAGCTACCAACTCTTTTTCCG
AAGGTAACTGGCTTCAGCAGAGCGCAGATACCAAATACTGTCCTTCTAGTGTAGCCGTAGTTAGGCCACC
ACTTCAAGAACTCTGTAGCACCGCCTACATACCTCGCTCTGCTAATCCTGTTACCAGTGGCTGCTGCCAG
TGGCGATAAGTCGTGTCTTACCGGGTTGGACTCAAGACGATAGTTACCGGATAAGGCGCAGCGGTCGGGC
TGAACGGGGGGTTCGTGCACACAGCCCAGCTTGGAGCGAACGACCTACACCGAACTGAGATACCTACAGC
GTGAGCTATGAGAAAGCGCCACGCTTCCCGAAGGGAGAAAGGCGGACAGGTATCCGGTAAGCGGCAGGGT
CGGAACAGGAGAGCGCACGAGGGAGCTTCCAGGGGGAAACGCCTGGTATCTTTATAGTCCTGTCGGGTTT
CGCCACCTCTGACTTGAGCGTCGATTTTTGTGATGCTCGTCAGGGGGGCGGAGCCTATGGAAAAACGCCA
GCAACGCGGCCTTTTTACGGTTCCTGGCCTTTTGCTGGCCTTTTGCTCACATGTTCTTTCCTGCGTTATC
CCCTGATTCTGTGGATAACCGTATTACCGCCTTTGAGTGAGCTGATACCGCTCGCCGCAGCCGAACGACC
GAGCGCAGCGAGTCAGTGAGCGAGGAAGCGGAAGAGCGCCTGATGCGGTATTTTCTCCTTACGCATCTGT
GCGGTATTTCACACCGCAATGGTGCACTCTCAGTACAATCTGCTCTGATGCCGCATAGTTAAGCCAGTAT
ACACTCCGCTATCGCTACGTGACTGGGTCATGGCTGCGCCCCGACACCCGCCAACACCCGCTGACGCGCC
CTGACGGGCTTGTCTGCTCCCGGCATCCGCTTACAGACAAGCTGTGACCGTCTCCGGGAGCTGCATGTGT
CAGAGGTTTTCACCGTCATCACCGAAACGCGCGAGGCAGCTGCGGTAAAGCTCATCAGCGTGGTCGTGAA
GCGATTCACAGATGTCTGCCTGTTCATCCGCGTCCAGCTCGTTGAGTTTCTCCAGAAGCGTTAATGTCTG
GCTTCTGATAAAGCGGGCCATGTTAAGGGCGGTTTTTTCCTGTTTGGTCACTGATGCCTCCGTGTAAGGG
GGATTTCTGTTCATGGGGGTAATGATACCGATGAAACGAGAGAGGATGCTCACGATACGGGTTACTGATG
ATGAACATGCCCGGTTACTGGAACGTTGTGAGGGTAAACAACTGGCGGTATGGATGCGGCGGGACCAGAG
AAAAATCACTCAGGGTCAATGCCAGCGCTTCGTTAATACAGATGTAGGTGTTCCACAGGGTAGCCAGCAG
CATCCTGCGATGCAGATCCGGAACATAATGGTGCAGGGCGCTGACTTCCGCGTTTCCAGACTTTACGAAA
CACGGAAACCGAAGACCATTCATGTTGTTGCTCAGGTCGCAGACGTTTTGCAGCAGCAGTCGCTTCACGT
TCGCTCGCGTATCGGTGATTCATTCTGCTAACCAGTAAGGCAACCCCGCCAGCCTAGCCGGGTCCTCAAC
GACAGGAGCACGATCATGCGCACCCGTGGGGCCGCCATGCCGGCGATAATGGCCTGCTTCTCGCCGAAAC
GTTTGGTGGCGGGACCAGTGACGAAGGCTTGAGCGAGGGCGTGCAAGATTCCGAATACCGCAAGCGACAG
GCCGATCATCGTCGCGCTCCAGCGAAAGCGGTCCTCGCCGAAAATGACCCAGAGCGCTGCCGGCACCTGT
CCTACGAGTTGCATGATAAAGAAGACAGTCATAAGTGCGGCGACGATAGTCATGCCCCGCGCCCACCGGA
AGGAGCTGACTGGGTTGAAGGCTCTCAAGGGCATCGGTCGAGATCCCGGTGCCTAATGAGTGAGCTAACT
TACATTAATTGCGTTGCGCTCACTGCCCGCTTTCCAGTCGGGAAACCTGTCGTGCCAGCTGCATTAATGA
ATCGGCCAACGCGCGGGGAGAGGCGGTTTGCGTATTGGGCGCCAGGGTGGTTTTTCTTTTCACCAGTGAG
ACGGGCAACAGCTGATTGCCCTTCACCGCCTGGCCCTGAGAGAGTTGCAGCAAGCGGTCCACGCTGGTTT
GCCCCAGCAGGCGAAAATCCTGTTTGATGGTGGTTAACGGCGGGATATAACATGAGCTGTCTTCGGTATC
GTCGTATCCCACTACCGAGATATCCGCACCAACGCGCAGCCCGGACTCGGTAATGGCGCGCATTGCGCCC
AGCGCCATCTGATCGTTGGCAACCAGCATCGCAGTGGGAACGATGCCCTCATTCAGCATTTGCATGGTTT
GTTGAAAACCGGACATGGCACTCCAGTCGCCTTCCCGTTCCGCTATCGGCTGAATTTGATTGCGAGTGAG
ATATTTATGCCAGCCAGCCAGACGCAGACGCGCCGAGACAGAACTTAATGGGCCCGCTAACAGCGCGATT
TGCTGGTGACCCAATGCGACCAGATGCTCCACGCCCAGTCGCGTACCGTCTTCATGGGAGAAAATAATAC
TGTTGATGGGTGTCTGGTCAGAGACATCAAGAAATAACGCCGGAACATTAGTGCAGGCAGCTTCCACAGC
AATGGCATCCTGGTCATCCAGCGGATAGTTAATGATCAGCCCACTGACGCGTTGCGCGAGAAGATTGTGC
ACCGCCGCTTTACAGGCTTCGACGCCGCTTCGTTCTACCATCGACACCACCACGCTGGCACCCAGTTGAT
CGGCGCGAGATTTAATCGCCGCGACAATTTGCGACGGCGCGTGCAGGGCCAGACTGGAGGTGGCAACGCC
AATCAGCAACGACTGTTTGCCCGCCAGTTGTTGTGCCACGCGGTTGGGAATGTAATTCAGCTCCGCCATC
GCCGCTTCCACTTTTTCCCGCGTTTTCGCAGAAACGTGGCTGGCCTGGTTCACCACGCGGGAAACGGTCT
GATAAGAGACACCGGCATACTCTGCGACATCGTATAACGTTACTGGTTTCACATTCACCACCCTGAATTG
ACTCTCTTCCGGGCGCTATCATGCCATACCGCGAAAGGTTTTGCGCCATTCGATGGTGTCCGGGATCTCG
ACGCTCTCCCTTATGCGACTCCTGCATTAGGAAGCAGCCCAGTAGTAGGTTGAGGCCGTTGAGCACCGCC
GCCGCAAGGAATGGTGCATGCAAGGAGATGGCGCCCAACAGTCCCCCGGCCACGGGGCCTGCCACCATAC
CCACGCCGAAACAAGCGCTCATGAGCCCGAAGTGGCGAGCCCGATCTTCCCCATCGGTGATGTCGGCGAT
ATAGGCGCCAGCAACCGCACCTGTGGCGCCGGTGATGCCGGCCACGATGCGTCCGGCGTAGAGGATCGAG
ATCTCGATCCCGCGAAAT
Features (pLannotate 1.2.2; 21 found; start..end, strand, type, name):
      1..19      +  promoter       T7 promoter: promoter for bacteriophage T7 RNA polymerase
     20..44      +  protein_bind   lac operator: The lac repressor binds to the lac operator to inhibit transcription in E. coli. This inhibition can be relieved by adding lactose or isopropyl-β-D-thiogalactopyranoside (IPTG). lac repressor encoded by lacI
     59..81      +  RBS            RBS: efficient ribosome binding site from bacteriophage T7 gene 10 (Olins and Rangwala, 1989)
    100..116     +  CDS            capTEV™ (fragment): composite tag for in vivo biotinylation, TEV protease cleavage, and 6xHis tagging
    127..144     +  CDS            thrombin site: thrombin recognition and cleavage site
    148..180     +  CDS            T7 tag (gene 10 leader): leader peptide from bacteriophage T7 gene 10 promotes efficient translation in E. coli
   3466..3483    +  CDS            9xHis (fragment): 9xHis affinity tag
   3493..3542    +  CDS            SET1 (fragment): solubility-enhancement tag derived from T7 phage gene 10B
   3550..3597    +  terminator     T7 terminator: transcription terminator for bacteriophage T7 RNA polymerase
   3634..4062    +  rep_origin     f1 ori (sequence partly withheld): f1 bacteriophage origin of replication; arrow indicates direction of (+) strand synthesis
   4115..4172    +  promoter       AmpR promoter (fragment): bla
   4181..4996    -  CDS            KanR: aminoglycoside phosphotransferase; aph(3')-Ia; confers resistance to kanamycin in bacteria or G418 (Geneticin®) in eukaryotes
   5118..5706    +  rep_origin     ori: high-copy-number ColE1/pMB1/pBR322/pUC origin of replication
   5892..6031    -  misc_feature   bom: basis of mobility region from pBR322
   6133..6324    -  CDS            rop: Rop protein, which maintains plasmids at low copy number; rop
   6341..6721    +  CDS            YPB1_ECOLX: Protein predicted: Swiss-Prot protein existence level 4. From Escherichia coli.
   6793..7084    -  CDS            TcR (fragment): tetracycline efflux protein; tet; confers resistance to tetracycline
   7099..7120    -  protein_bind   CAP binding site: CAP binding activates transcription in the presence of cAMP. E. coli catabolite activator protein
   7133..8215    -  CDS            lacI: lac repressor; lacI; The lac repressor binds to the lac operator to inhibit transcription in E. coli. This inhibition can be relieved by adding lactose or isopropyl-β-D-thiogalactopyranoside (IPTG).
   8216..8293    -  promoter       lacI promoter: lacI
   8301..8580    -  CDS            TcR (fragment): tetracycline efflux protein; tet; confers resistance to tetracycline
