[The description below was written by a language model from this plasmid's Addgene catalogue record and pLannotate feature annotations shown in this document.]
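Description:
PET28a+_BrCas12b is an 8,601 bp bacterial expression plasmid built on a pET28-type backbone for producing the Cas12b nuclease of Brevibacillus sp. SYP-B805 in E. coli. It is maintained through a ColE1/pBR322-family origin accompanied by the bom and rop elements, and is selected with kanamycin via an aminoglycoside phosphotransferase gene. The catalogue lists it as high copy, although the annotated rop gene is normally associated with lower copy number. An f1 phage origin is also present, and short tetracycline-resistance fragments in the annotation appear to be non-functional pBR322 remnants.

The roughly 3.3 kb BrCas12b coding sequence sits under a T7 promoter followed directly by a lac operator and the strong T7 gene 10 ribosome binding site, with a T7 terminator downstream. Because the plasmid also carries lacI with its own promoter, transcription is held off by lac repressor and is switched on with IPTG in a host that supplies T7 RNA polymerase. The insert itself is not annotated in the feature table, but it corresponds to the unannotated stretch between the N-terminal tags and the downstream elements. The protein is fused at its N terminus to a 6xHis tag (picked up by the annotation software as a fragment of a composite tag), a thrombin cleavage site and the T7 tag, allowing metal-affinity purification and optional removal of the His tag. A second His-tag fragment lies downstream of the insert, as is usual in pET28; the record does not say whether it is translated.

The associated work describes this thermostable Cas12b for one-pot detection of SARS-CoV-2 variants, so the plasmid serves as a source of recombinant enzyme for CRISPR-based nucleic acid diagnostics.
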