Addgene plasmid #170819: PET28a+_BrCas12b
Purpose: Bacterial expression of BrCas12b
Depositing lab: Piyush Jain. Depositing organization: University of Florida. Publication: A Thermostable Cas12b from Brevibacillus Leverages One-pot Detection of SARS-CoV-2 Variants of Concern. Nguyen LT, Macaluso NC, Pizzano BLM, Cash MN, Spacek J, Karasek J, Dinglasan RR, Salemi M, Jain PK. medRxiv 10.1101/2021.10.15.21265066.
Backbone
  Vector backbone: pET28+
  Backbone manufacturer: Twist Bioscience
  Backbone size w/o insert (bp): 5202
  Total vector size (bp): 8601
  Vector type: Bacterial Expression, CRISPR, Synthetic Biology
Growth in bacteria
  Bacterial resistance: Kanamycin, 50 μg/mL
  Growth temperature: 37°C
  Growth strain: DH5alpha
  Copy number: High Copy
Gene/Insert
  Gene/Insert name: BrCas12b
  Species: Brevibacillus sp. SYP-B805
  Insert size (bp): 3270
  GenBank ID: WP_165214399.1
  Promoter: T7
  Tag / fusion protein: 6xHis, T7, Thrombin site (N terminal on insert)
  Cloning method: Unknown
  Sequencing primers: 5′ TAATACGACTCACTATAGG; 3′ GCTAGTTATTGCTCAGCGG
Terms and licenses: Academic/Nonprofit Terms; Industry Terms: Not Available to Industry
Depositor comments: Please visit https://www.medrxiv.org/content/10.1101/2021.10.15.21265066v1 for medRxiv preprint.
How to cite: PET28a+_BrCas12b was a gift from Piyush Jain (Addgene plasmid # 170819)
